Addgene plasmid #106368: pCMV-Tag2B-NCre
Purpose: N-terminal part of the split-Cre System
Depositing lab: Johannes Hirrlinger. Depositing organization: Universitaet Leipzig. Publication: Split-cre complementation indicates coincident activity of different genes in vivo. Hirrlinger J, Scheller A, Hirrlinger PG, Kellert B, Tang W, Wehr MC, Goebbels S, Reichenbach A, Sprengel R, Rossner MJ, Kirchhoff F. PLoS One. 2009;4(1):e4286. doi: 10.1371/journal.pone.0004286. Epub 2009 Jan 27. PubMed 19172189.
Backbone
  Vector backbone: pCMV-Tag2B
  Vector type: Mammalian Expression, Cre/Lox
Growth in bacteria
  Bacterial resistance: Kanamycin, 50 μg/mL
  Growth temperature: 37°C
  Growth strain: DH5alpha
  Copy number: High Copy
Gene/Insert
  Gene/Insert name: NCre
  Species: Synthetic
  Insert size (bp): 387
  Promoter: CMV
  Tag / fusion protein: flag (N terminal on backbone)
  Cloning method: Restriction Enzyme; 5′ cloning site unknown (unknown if destroyed); 3′ cloning site unknown (unknown if destroyed)
  Sequencing primers: 5′ CMV-F
Terms and licenses: Academic/Nonprofit Terms; Industry Terms: Not Available to Industry
How to cite: pCMV-Tag2B-NCre was a gift from Johannes Hirrlinger (Addgene plasmid # 106368 ; http://n2t.net/addgene:106368 ; RRID:Addgene_106368)
