[The description below was written by a language model from this plasmid's Addgene catalogue record and pLannotate feature annotations shown in this document.]
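Description:
pCMV-Tag2B-NCre is a 4,645 bp mammalian expression plasmid built on the pCMV-Tag2B backbone that encodes the N-terminal half of a split-Cre recombinase system. It replicates in E. coli from a high-copy ColE1/pUC-type origin and also carries an f1 origin for single-stranded DNA production. Selection relies on a single Tn5 NeoR/KanR gene placed behind both a bacterial (bla) promoter and the SV40 enhancer/early promoter and followed by an HSV TK polyadenylation signal. The same marker therefore gives kanamycin resistance in bacteria and can give G418 resistance in transfected mammalian cells.

The payload is a 387 bp synthetic insert, NCre, driven by the human CMV immediate-early enhancer and promoter and terminated by SV40 sequences including the SV40 poly(A) signal. The backbone supplies an N-terminal FLAG epitope for detecting the protein. Downstream of the tag, annotation identifies a segment matching yeast GCN4, followed by a short fragment of bacteriophage P1 Cre. GCN4 contains a well-known coiled-coil dimerization domain, so this segment plausibly helps the N-terminal Cre fragment associate with its partner, although the record does not state its role. T3 and T7 phage promoters flank the cloning region, a backbone feature that allows in vitro transcription. The cloning sites used are not recorded.

On its own, the Cre fragment is not expected to be an active recombinase. In split-Cre complementation, loxP recombination depends on co-expression of the complementary C-terminal fragment from a separate construct, so recombination reports the coincident activity of two genes or promoters in the same cell. The depositor and repository-sequenced records give the same length and feature set, offset only by a few bases in numbering.
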