Features (pLannotate 1.2.2; 21 found; start..end, strand, type, name):
     67..370     +  enhancer       CMV enhancer: human cytomegalovirus immediate early enhancer
    371..574     +  promoter       CMV promoter: human cytomegalovirus (CMV) immediate early promoter
    620..638     +  promoter       T3 promoter: promoter for bacteriophage T3 RNA polymerase
    651..674     +  misc_feature   MCS (fragment): pBluescript multiple cloning site
    682..706     +  CDS            3xFLAG (fragment): three tandem FLAG® epitope tags
    721..861     +  CDS            GCN4 (fragment): GCN4_YEAST - Also known as AAS101 From Saccharomyces cerevisiae (strain ATCC 204508 / S288c) (Baker's yeast).
    940..1062    +  CDS            cre (fragment): RECR_BPP1 - Experimental evidence at protein level: Swiss-Prot protein existence level 1. Catalyzes site-specific recombination between two 34-base- pair LOXP sites. Its role is to maintain the phage genome as a monomeric unit-copy plasmid in the lysogenic state. From Escherichia phage P1 (Bacteriophage P1).
   1066..1107    +  misc_feature   MCS (fragment): pBluescript multiple cloning site
   1147..1165    -  promoter       T7 promoter: promoter for bacteriophage T7 RNA polymerase
   1175..1214    +  CDS            lacZα (fragment): LacZα fragment of β-galactosidase; lacZ fragment
   1224..1279    +  intron         small t intron (fragment): SV40 (simian virus 40) small t antigen intron
   1279..1416    +  CDS            large T antigen (fragment): large T antigen from SV40 (simian virus 40)
   1439..1560    +  polyA_signal   SV40 poly(A) signal: SV40 polyadenylation signal
   1594..2022    -  rep_origin     f1 ori (sequence partly withheld): f1 bacteriophage origin of replication; arrow indicates direction of (+) strand synthesis
   2049..2151    +  promoter       AmpR promoter: bla
   2155..2512    +  promoter       SV40 promoter: SV40 enhancer and early promoter
   2547..3341    +  CDS            NeoR/KanR: aminoglycoside phosphotransferase from Tn5; aph(3')-II (or nptII); confers resistance to neomycin, kanamycin, and G418 (Geneticin®)
   3362..3514    +  CDS            ble (fragment): BLE_KLEPN - Experimental evidence at protein level: Swiss-Prot protein existence level 1. Binding protein with a strong affinity to the bleomycin family of antibiotics. Binds to CL990; an antimitotic-antibiotic compound. From Klebsiella pneumoniae.
   3573..3620    +  polyA_signal   HSV TK poly(A) signal: herpes simplex virus thymidine kinase polyadenylation signal (Cole and Stacy, 1985)
   3711..3727    -  polyA_signal   bGH poly(A) signal (fragment): bovine growth hormone polyadenylation signal
   3949..4537    +  rep_origin     ori: high-copy-number ColE1/pMB1/pBR322/pUC origin of replication
>Addgene plasmid #106368 | pCMV-Tag2B-NCre | depositor full sequence | sequence record 201390 | pCMV-Tag2B-NCre sequence 4645 bps
ATGCATTAGTTATTAATAGTAATCAATTACGGGGTCATTAGTTCATAGCCCATATATGGAGTTCCGCGTT
ACATAACTTACGGTAAATGGCCCGCCTGGCTGACCGCCCAACGACCCCCGCCCATTGACGTCAATAATGA
CGTATGTTCCCATAGTAACGCCAATAGGGACTTTCCATTGACGTCAATGGGTGGAGTATTTACGGTAAAC
TGCCCACTTGGCAGTACATCAAGTGTATCATATGCCAAGTACGCCCCCTATTGACGTCAATGACGGTAAA
TGGCCCGCCTGGCATTATGCCCAGTACATGACCTTATGGGACTTTCCTACTTGGCAGTACATCTACGTAT
TAGTCATCGCTATTACCATGGTGATGCGGTTTTGGCAGTACATCAATGGGCGTGGATAGCGGTTTGACTC
ACGGGGATTTCCAAGTCTCCACCCCATTGACGTCAATGGGAGTTTGTTTTGGCACCAAAATCAACGGGAC
TTTCCAAAATGTCGTAACAACTCCGCCCCATTGACGCAAATGGGCGGTAGGCGTGTACGGTGGGAGGTCT
ATATAAGCAGAGCTGGTTTAGTGAACCGTCAGATCCGCTAGCGATTACGCCAAGCTCGAAATTAACCCTC
ACTAAAGGGAACAAAAGCTGGAGCTCCACCGCGGTGGCGGCCGCCACCATGGATTACAAGGATGACGACG
ATAAGAGCCCGGGCGGATCCAACACTGAAGCCGCCAGGCGTTCTCGTGCGAGAAAGTTGCAAAGAATGAA
ACAACTTGAAGACAAGGTTGAAGAATTGCTTTCGAAAAATTATCACTTGGAAAATGAGGTTGCCAGATTA
AAGAAATTAGTTGGCGAACGCGCCAGCCCTAGCAACCCTGGCGCCAGCAACGGCAGCCTGCAGGAATTCA
GCGGCCCTCCCAAGAAGAAGAGGAAGGTGACCTCTGATGAAGTCAGGAAGAACCTGATGGACATGTTCAG
GGACAGGCAGGCCTTCTCTGAACACACCTGGAAGATGCTCCTGTCTGTGTGCAGATCCTGGGCTGCCTGG
TGCAAGCTGAACTAGAAGCTTATCGATACCGTCGACCTCGAGGGGGGGCCCGGTACCTTAATTAATTAAG
GTACCAGGTAAGTGTACCCAATTCGCCCTATAGTGAGTCGTATTACAATTCACTCGATCGCCCTTCCCAA
CAGTTGCGCAGCCTGAATGGCGAATGGAGATCCAATTTTTAAGTGTATAATGTGTTAAACTACTGATTCT
AATTGTTTGTGTATTTTAGATTCACAGTCCCAAGGCTCATTTCAGGCCCCTCAGTCCTCACAGTCTGTTC
ATGATCATAATCAGCCATACCACATTTGTAGAGGTTTTACTTGCTTTAAAAAACCTCCCACACCTCCCCC
TGAACCTGAAACATAAAATGAATGCAATTGTTGTTGTTAACTTGTTTATTGCAGCTTATAATGGTTACAA
ATAAAGCAATAGCATCACAAATTTCACAAATAAAGCATTTTTTTCACTGCATTCTAGTTGTGGTTTGTCC
AAACTCATCAATGTATCTTAACGCGTAAATTGTAAGCGTTAATATTTTGTTAAAATTCGCGTTAAATTTT
TGTTAAATCAGCTCATTTTTTAACCAATAGGCCGAAATCGGCAAAATCCCTTATAAATCAAAAGAATAGA
CCGAGATAGGGT
[37 nt withheld, positions 1693-1729]
AAAGAACGTGGACTCCAACGTCAAAGG
[49 nt withheld, positions 1757-1805]
T
[91 nt withheld, positions 1807-1897]
G
[124 nt withheld, positions 1899-2022]
CAGGTGGCACTTTTCGGGGAAATGTGCGCGGAACCCCTATTTGTTTATTTTTCTAAATACATTCAAATAT
GTATCCGCTCATGAGACAATAACCCTGATAAATGCTTCAATAATATTGAAAAAGGAAGAATCCTGAGGCG
GAAAGAACCAGCTGTGGAATGTGTGTCAGTTAGGGTGTGGAAAGTCCCCAGGCTCCCCAGCAGGCAGAAG
TATGCAAAGCATGCATCTCAATTAGTCAGCAACCAGGTGTGGAAAGTCCCCAGGCTCCCCAGCAGGCAGA
AGTATGCAAAGCATGCATCTCAATTAGTCAGCAACCATAGTCCCGCCCCTAACTCCGCCCATCCCGCCCC
TAACTCCGCCCAGTTCCGCCCATTCTCCGCCCCATGGCTGACTAATTTTTTTTATTTATGCAGAGGCCGA
GGCCGCCTCGGCCTCTGAGCTATTCCAGAAGTAGTGAGGAGGCTTTTTTGGAGGCCTAGGCTTTTGCAAA
GATCGATCAAGAGACAGGATGAGGATCGTTTCGCATGATTGAACAAGATGGATTGCACGCAGGTTCTCCG
GCCGCTTGGGTGGAGAGGCTATTCGGCTATGACTGGGCACAACAGACAATCGGCTGCTCTGATGCCGCCG
TGTTCCGGCTGTCAGCGCAGGGGCGCCCGGTTCTTTTTGTCAAGACCGACCTGTCCGGTGCCCTGAATGA
ACTGCAAGACGAGGCAGCGCGGCTATCGTGGCTGGCCACGACGGGCGTTCCTTGCGCAGCTGTGCTCGAC
GTTGTCACTGAAGCGGGAAGGGACTGGCTGCTATTGGGCGAAGTGCCGGGGCAGGATCTCCTGTCATCTC
ACCTTGCTCCTGCCGAGAAAGTATCCATCATGGCTGATGCAATGCGGCGGCTGCATACGCTTGATCCGGC
TACCTGCCCATTCGACCACCAAGCGAAACATCGCATCGAGCGAGCACGTACTCGGATGGAAGCCGGTCTT
GTCGATCAGGATGATCTGGACGAAGAACATCAGGGGCTCGCGCCAGCCGAACTGTTCGCCAGGCTCAAGG
CGAGCATGCCCGACGGCGAGGATCTCGTCGTGACCCATGGCGATGCCTGCTTGCCGAATATCATGGTGGA
AAATGGCCGCTTTTCTGGATTCATCGACTGTGGCCGGCTGGGTGTGGCGGACCGCTATCAGGACATAGCG
TTGGCTACCCGTGATATTGCTGAAGAACTTGGCGGCGAATGGGCTGACCGCTTCCTCGTGCTTTACGGTA
TCGCCGCTCCCGATTCGCAGCGCATCGCCTTCTATCGCCTTCTTGACGAGTTCTTCTGAGCGGGACTCTG
GGGTTCGAAATGACCGACCAAGCGACGCCCAACCTGCCATCACGAGATTTCGATTCCACCGCCGCCTTCT
ATGAAAGGTTGGGCTTCGGAATCGTTTTCCGGGACGCCGGCTGGATGATCCTCCAGCGCGGGGATCTCAT
GCTGGAGTTCTTCGCCCACCCTAGGGGGAGGCTAACTGAAACACGGAAGGAGACAATACCGGAAGGAACC
CGCGCTATGACGGCAATAAAAAGACAGAATAAAACGCACGGTGTTGGGTCGTTTGTTCATAAACGCGGGG
TTCGGTCCCAGGGCTGGCACTCTGTCGATACCCCACCGAGACCCCATTGGGGCCAATACGCCCGCGTTTC
TTCCTTTTCCCCACCCCACCCCCCAAGTTCGGGTGAAGGCCCAGGGCTCGCAGCCAACGTCGGGGCGGCA
GGCCCTGCCATAGCCTCAGGTTACTCATATATACTTTAGATTGATTTAAAACTTCATTTTTAATTTAAAA
GGATCTAGGTGAAGATCCTTTTTGATAATCTCATGACCAAAATCCCTTAACGTGAGTTTTCGTTCCACTG
AGCGTCAGACCCCGTAGAAAAGATCAAAGGATCTTCTTGAGATCCTTTTTTTCTGCGCGTAATCTGCTGC
TTGCAAACAAAAAAACCACCGCTACCAGCGGTGGTTTGTTTGCCGGATCAAGAGCTACCAACTCTTTTTC
CGAAGGTAACTGGCTTCAGCAGAGCGCAGATACCAAATACTGTCCTTCTAGTGTAGCCGTAGTTAGGCCA
CCACTTCAAGAACTCTGTAGCACCGCCTACATACCTCGCTCTGCTAATCCTGTTACCAGTGGCTGCTGCC
AGTGGCGATAAGTCGTGTCTTACCGGGTTGGACTCAAGACGATAGTTACCGGATAAGGCGCAGCGGTCGG
GCTGAACGGGGGGTTCGTGCACACAGCCCAGCTTGGAGCGAACGACCTACACCGAACTGAGATACCTACA
GCGTGAGCTATGAGAAAGCGCCACGCTTCCCGAAGGGAGAAAGGCGGACAGGTATCCGGTAAGCGGCAGG
GTCGGAACAGGAGAGCGCACGAGGGAGCTTCCAGGGGGAAACGCCTGGTATCTTTATAGTCCTGTCGGGT
TTCGCCACCTCTGACTTGAGCGTCGATTTTTGTGATGCTCGTCAGGGGGGCGGAGCCTATGGAAAAACGC
CAGCAACGCGGCCTTTTTACGGTTCCTGGCCTTTTGCTGGCCTTTTGCTCACATGTTCTTTCCTGCGTTA
TCCCCTGATTCTGTGGATAACCGTATTACCGCC
