Features (pLannotate 1.2.2; 21 found; start..end, strand, type, name):
     59..362     +  enhancer       CMV enhancer: human cytomegalovirus immediate early enhancer
    363..566     +  promoter       CMV promoter: human cytomegalovirus (CMV) immediate early promoter
    612..630     +  promoter       T3 promoter: promoter for bacteriophage T3 RNA polymerase
    643..666     +  misc_feature   MCS (fragment): pBluescript multiple cloning site
    674..698     +  CDS            3xFLAG (fragment): three tandem FLAG® epitope tags
    713..853     +  CDS            GCN4 (fragment): GCN4_YEAST - Also known as AAS101 From Saccharomyces cerevisiae (strain ATCC 204508 / S288c) (Baker's yeast).
    932..1054    +  CDS            cre (fragment): RECR_BPP1 - Experimental evidence at protein level: Swiss-Prot protein existence level 1. Catalyzes site-specific recombination between two 34-base- pair LOXP sites. Its role is to maintain the phage genome as a monomeric unit-copy plasmid in the lysogenic state. From Escherichia phage P1 (Bacteriophage P1).
   1058..1099    +  misc_feature   MCS (fragment): pBluescript multiple cloning site
   1139..1157    -  promoter       T7 promoter: promoter for bacteriophage T7 RNA polymerase
   1167..1206    +  CDS            lacZα (fragment): LacZα fragment of β-galactosidase; lacZ fragment
   1216..1271    +  intron         small t intron (fragment): SV40 (simian virus 40) small t antigen intron
   1271..1408    +  CDS            large T antigen (fragment): large T antigen from SV40 (simian virus 40)
   1431..1552    +  polyA_signal   SV40 poly(A) signal: SV40 polyadenylation signal
   1586..2014    -  rep_origin     f1 ori (sequence partly withheld): f1 bacteriophage origin of replication; arrow indicates direction of (+) strand synthesis
   2041..2143    +  promoter       AmpR promoter: bla
   2147..2504    +  promoter       SV40 promoter: SV40 enhancer and early promoter
   2539..3333    +  CDS            NeoR/KanR: aminoglycoside phosphotransferase from Tn5; aph(3')-II (or nptII); confers resistance to neomycin, kanamycin, and G418 (Geneticin®)
   3354..3506    +  CDS            ble (fragment): BLE_KLEPN - Experimental evidence at protein level: Swiss-Prot protein existence level 1. Binding protein with a strong affinity to the bleomycin family of antibiotics. Binds to CL990; an antimitotic-antibiotic compound. From Klebsiella pneumoniae.
   3565..3612    +  polyA_signal   HSV TK poly(A) signal: herpes simplex virus thymidine kinase polyadenylation signal (Cole and Stacy, 1985)
   3703..3719    -  polyA_signal   bGH poly(A) signal (fragment): bovine growth hormone polyadenylation signal
   3941..4529    +  rep_origin     ori: high-copy-number ColE1/pMB1/pBR322/pUC origin of replication
>Addgene plasmid #106368 | pCMV-Tag2B-NCre | addgene full sequence | sequence record 206064 | Addgene NGS Result
GTTATTAATAGTAATCAATTACGGGGTCATTAGTTCATAGCCCATATATGGAGTTCCGCGTTACATAACT
TACGGTAAATGGCCCGCCTGGCTGACCGCCCAACGACCCCCGCCCATTGACGTCAATAATGACGTATGTT
CCCATAGTAACGCCAATAGGGACTTTCCATTGACGTCAATGGGTGGAGTATTTACGGTAAACTGCCCACT
TGGCAGTACATCAAGTGTATCATATGCCAAGTACGCCCCCTATTGACGTCAATGACGGTAAATGGCCCGC
CTGGCATTATGCCCAGTACATGACCTTATGGGACTTTCCTACTTGGCAGTACATCTACGTATTAGTCATC
GCTATTACCATGGTGATGCGGTTTTGGCAGTACATCAATGGGCGTGGATAGCGGTTTGACTCACGGGGAT
TTCCAAGTCTCCACCCCATTGACGTCAATGGGAGTTTGTTTTGGCACCAAAATCAACGGGACTTTCCAAA
ATGTCGTAACAACTCCGCCCCATTGACGCAAATGGGCGGTAGGCGTGTACGGTGGGAGGTCTATATAAGC
AGAGCTGGTTTAGTGAACCGTCAGATCCGCTAGCGATTACGCCAAGCTCGAAATTAACCCTCACTAAAGG
GAACAAAAGCTGGAGCTCCACCGCGGTGGCGGCCGCCACCATGGATTACAAGGATGACGACGATAAGAGC
CCGGGCGGATCCAACACTGAAGCCGCCAGGCGTTCTCGTGCGAGAAAGTTGCAAAGAATGAAACAACTTG
AAGACAAGGTTGAAGAATTGCTTTCGAAAAATTATCACTTGGAAAATGAGGTTGCCAGATTAAAGAAATT
AGTTGGCGAACGCGCCAGCCCTAGCAACCCTGGCGCCAGCAACGGCAGCCTGCAGGAATTCAGCGGCCCT
CCCAAGAAGAAGAGGAAGGTGACCTCTGATGAAGTCAGGAAGAACCTGATGGACATGTTCAGGGACAGGC
AGGCCTTCTCTGAACACACCTGGAAGATGCTCCTGTCTGTGTGCAGATCCTGGGCTGCCTGGTGCAAGCT
GAACTAGAAGCTTATCGATACCGTCGACCTCGAGGGGGGGCCCGGTACCTTAATTAATTAAGGTACCAGG
TAAGTGTACCCAATTCGCCCTATAGTGAGTCGTATTACAATTCACTCGATCGCCCTTCCCAACAGTTGCG
CAGCCTGAATGGCGAATGGAGATCCAATTTTTAAGTGTATAATGTGTTAAACTACTGATTCTAATTGTTT
GTGTATTTTAGATTCACAGTCCCAAGGCTCATTTCAGGCCCCTCAGTCCTCACAGTCTGTTCATGATCAT
AATCAGCCATACCACATTTGTAGAGGTTTTACTTGCTTTAAAAAACCTCCCACACCTCCCCCTGAACCTG
AAACATAAAATGAATGCAATTGTTGTTGTTAACTTGTTTATTGCAGCTTATAATGGTTACAAATAAAGCA
ATAGCATCACAAATTTCACAAATAAAGCATTTTTTTCACTGCATTCTAGTTGTGGTTTGTCCAAACTCAT
CAATGTATCTTAACGCGTAAATTGTAAGCGTTAATATTTTGTTAAAATTCGCGTTAAATTTTTGTTAAAT
CAGCTCATTTTTTAACCAATAGGCCGAAATCGGCAAAATCCCTTATAAATCAAAAGAATAGACCGAGATA
GGGT
[37 nt withheld, positions 1685-1721]
AAAGAACGTGGACTCCAACGTCAAAGG
[49 nt withheld, positions 1749-1797]
T
[91 nt withheld, positions 1799-1889]
G
[124 nt withheld, positions 1891-2014]
CAGGTGGCACTTTTCGGGGAAATGTGCGCGGAACCCCTATTTGTTTATTTTTCTAAATACATTCAAATAT
GTATCCGCTCATGAGACAATAACCCTGATAAATGCTTCAATAATATTGAAAAAGGAAGAATCCTGAGGCG
GAAAGAACCAGCTGTGGAATGTGTGTCAGTTAGGGTGTGGAAAGTCCCCAGGCTCCCCAGCAGGCAGAAG
TATGCAAAGCATGCATCTCAATTAGTCAGCAACCAGGTGTGGAAAGTCCCCAGGCTCCCCAGCAGGCAGA
AGTATGCAAAGCATGCATCTCAATTAGTCAGCAACCATAGTCCCGCCCCTAACTCCGCCCATCCCGCCCC
TAACTCCGCCCAGTTCCGCCCATTCTCCGCCCCATGGCTGACTAATTTTTTTTATTTATGCAGAGGCCGA
GGCCGCCTCGGCCTCTGAGCTATTCCAGAAGTAGTGAGGAGGCTTTTTTGGAGGCCTAGGCTTTTGCAAA
GATCGATCAAGAGACAGGATGAGGATCGTTTCGCATGATTGAACAAGATGGATTGCACGCAGGTTCTCCG
GCCGCTTGGGTGGAGAGGCTATTCGGCTATGACTGGGCACAACAGACAATCGGCTGCTCTGATGCCGCCG
TGTTCCGGCTGTCAGCGCAGGGGCGCCCGGTTCTTTTTGTCAAGACCGACCTGTCCGGTGCCCTGAATGA
ACTGCAAGACGAGGCAGCGCGGCTATCGTGGCTGGCCACGACGGGCGTTCCTTGCGCAGCTGTGCTCGAC
GTTGTCACTGAAGCGGGAAGGGACTGGCTGCTATTGGGCGAAGTGCCGGGGCAGGATCTCCTGTCATCTC
ACCTTGCTCCTGCCGAGAAAGTATCCATCATGGCTGATGCAATGCGGCGGCTGCATACGCTTGATCCGGC
TACCTGCCCATTCGACCACCAAGCGAAACATCGCATCGAGCGAGCACGTACTCGGATGGAAGCCGGTCTT
GTCGATCAGGATGATCTGGACGAAGAACATCAGGGGCTCGCGCCAGCCGAACTGTTCGCCAGGCTCAAGG
CGAGCATGCCCGACGGCGAGGATCTCGTCGTGACCCATGGCGATGCCTGCTTGCCGAATATCATGGTGGA
AAATGGCCGCTTTTCTGGATTCATCGACTGTGGCCGGCTGGGTGTGGCGGACCGCTATCAGGACATAGCG
TTGGCTACCCGTGATATTGCTGAAGAACTTGGCGGCGAATGGGCTGACCGCTTCCTCGTGCTTTACGGTA
TCGCCGCTCCCGATTCGCAGCGCATCGCCTTCTATCGCCTTCTTGACGAGTTCTTCTGAGCGGGACTCTG
GGGTTCGAAATGACCGACCAAGCGACGCCCAACCTGCCATCACGAGATTTCGATTCCACCGCCGCCTTCT
ATGAAAGGTTGGGCTTCGGAATCGTTTTCCGGGACGCCGGCTGGATGATCCTCCAGCGCGGGGATCTCAT
GCTGGAGTTCTTCGCCCACCCTAGGGGGAGGCTAACTGAAACACGGAAGGAGACAATACCGGAAGGAACC
CGCGCTATGACGGCAATAAAAAGACAGAATAAAACGCACGGTGTTGGGTCGTTTGTTCATAAACGCGGGG
TTCGGTCCCAGGGCTGGCACTCTGTCGATACCCCACCGAGACCCCATTGGGGCCAATACGCCCGCGTTTC
TTCCTTTTCCCCACCCCACCCCCCAAGTTCGGGTGAAGGCCCAGGGCTCGCAGCCAACGTCGGGGCGGCA
GGCCCTGCCATAGCCTCAGGTTACTCATATATACTTTAGATTGATTTAAAACTTCATTTTTAATTTAAAA
GGATCTAGGTGAAGATCCTTTTTGATAATCTCATGACCAAAATCCCTTAACGTGAGTTTTCGTTCCACTG
AGCGTCAGACCCCGTAGAAAAGATCAAAGGATCTTCTTGAGATCCTTTTTTTCTGCGCGTAATCTGCTGC
TTGCAAACAAAAAAACCACCGCTACCAGCGGTGGTTTGTTTGCCGGATCAAGAGCTACCAACTCTTTTTC
CGAAGGTAACTGGCTTCAGCAGAGCGCAGATACCAAATACTGTTCTTCTAGTGTAGCCGTAGTTAGGCCA
CCACTTCAAGAACTCTGTAGCACCGCCTACATACCTCGCTCTGCTAATCCTGTTACCAGTGGCTGCTGCC
AGTGGCGATAAGTCGTGTCTTACCGGGTTGGACTCAAGACGATAGTTACCGGATAAGGCGCAGCGGTCGG
GCTGAACGGGGGGTTCGTGCACACAGCCCAGCTTGGAGCGAACGACCTACACCGAACTGAGATACCTACA
GCGTGAGCTATGAGAAAGCGCCACGCTTCCCGAAGGGAGAAAGGCGGACAGGTATCCGGTAAGCGGCAGG
GTCGGAACAGGAGAGCGCACGAGGGAGCTTCCAGGGGGAAACGCCTGGTATCTTTATAGTCCTGTCGGGT
TTCGCCACCTCTGACTTGAGCGTCGATTTTTGTGATGCTCGTCAGGGGGGCGGAGCCTATGGAAAAACGC
CAGCAACGCGGCCTTTTTACGGTTCCTGGCCTTTTGCTGGCCTTTTGCTCACATGTTCTTTCCTGCGTTA
TCCCCTGATTCTGTGGATAACCGTATTACCGCCATGCATTA
